Addgene plasmid #214349: pMR-A-3-Sasg
Purpose: Expresses T7-RNAP, and cloning backbone for sgRNA
Depositing lab: Yongming Wang. Depositing organization: Fudan University. Publication: Phage-assisted evolution of compact Cas9 variants targeting a simple NNG PAM. Qi T, Wang Y, Yang Y, Gao S, Liu J, Huang Q, Tian Y, Tang J, Zheng WV, Wang Y. Nat Chem Biol. 2023 Dec 5. doi: 10.1038/s41589-023-01481-5. PubMed 38052959.
Backbone
  Vector backbone: pCMV with a BR322 origin
  Vector type: Bacterial Expression
Growth in bacteria
  Bacterial resistance: Spectinomycin, 50 μg/mL
  Growth temperature: 37°C
  Growth strain: DH5alpha
  Copy number: High Copy
Gene/Insert
  Gene/Insert name: T7-RNAP
  Species: other
  Cloning method: Gibson Cloning
Terms and licenses: Academic/Nonprofit Terms; Industry Terms: Not Available to Industry
How to cite: pMR-A-3-Sasg was a gift from Yongming Wang (Addgene plasmid # 214349 ; http://n2t.net/addgene:214349 ; RRID:Addgene_214349)
