[The description below was written by a language model from this plasmid's Addgene catalogue record and pLannotate feature annotations shown in this document.]
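Description:
pMR-A-3-Sasg is a 5.4 kb bacterial expression plasmid that supplies T7 RNA polymerase and also serves as a cloning backbone for a single guide RNA. The catalogue describes the backbone as "pCMV with a BR322 origin". The annotated sequence shows a ColE1/pMB1-type origin together with the pBR322 bom (basis of mobility) region and the rop gene, and no CMV element is annotated. Rop normally lowers plasmid copy number, although the record lists the plasmid as high copy. Selection is by spectinomycin, through an aadA (SmR) aminoglycoside adenylyltransferase gene driven by the bla (AmpR) promoter.

The payload has two parts. The first is a full-length T7 RNA polymerase coding sequence that spans the numbering origin of the circular record. Upstream of it lie an rrnB T1 terminator, which probably insulates it from read-through transcription, and a short fragment matching E. coli sspB. The promoter driving the polymerase is not annotated or stated in the record. The second part is a guide RNA cassette on the opposite strand, in which the strong constitutive bacterial J23119 promoter is followed by a short gap and then the Staphylococcus aureus Cas9 gRNA scaffold. That gap is presumably where a spacer is inserted, consistent with the stated role as an sgRNA cloning backbone.

The plasmid was deposited with a study on phage-assisted evolution of compact Cas9 variants recognising a simple NNG PAM. It therefore appears to be an accessory plasmid for such selection circuits in E. coli, pairing guide expression with T7 RNA polymerase. The record does not describe exactly how polymerase output is linked to Cas9 activity.
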