Features (pLannotate 1.2.2; 11 found; start..end, strand, type, name):
    804..1595    -  CDS            SmR: aminoglycoside adenylyltransferase (Murphy, 1985); aadA; confers resistance to spectinomycin and streptomycin
   1596..1667    -  promoter       AmpR promoter: bla
   1727..1802    -  misc_RNA       Sa gRNA scaffold: guide RNA scaffold for the Staphylococcus aureus CRISPR/Cas9 system
   1824..1858    -  promoter       J23119(SpeI) promoter: bacterial promoter (Registry of Standard Biological Parts BBa J23119) modified to end with an SpeI site
   1960..2548    +  rep_origin     ori: high-copy-number ColE1/pMB1/pBR322/pUC origin of replication
   2734..2874    -  misc_feature   bom: basis of mobility region from pBR322
   2976..3167    -  CDS            rop: Rop protein, which maintains plasmids at low copy number; rop
   3208..3264    +  CDS            mbeC (fragment): MBEC_ECOLX - Experimental evidence at protein level: Swiss-Prot protein existence level 1. Required for efficient mobilization of ColE1 plasmid and is thus essential to promote the specific transfer of the plasmid during conjugation. Probably functions by inducing DNA bending, helping the MbeA relaxase to melt the DNA around the nic site and cleave the phosphodiester bond. Binds specifically double-stranded DNA (dsDNA) containing the ColE1 oriT but does not recognize the inverted repeat (IR). From Escherichia coli.
   3278..3322    +  terminator     rrnB T1 terminator: transcription terminator T1 from the E. coli rrnB gene
   3341..3406    +  CDS            sspB (fragment): SSPB_ECOLI - Experimental evidence at protein level: Swiss-Prot protein existence level 1. Also stimulates degradation of the N-terminus of RseA (residues 1-108, alone or in complex with sigma-E) by ClpX-ClpP in a non-ssrA-mediated fashion. From Escherichia coli (strain K12).
   3536..731     +  CDS            RPOL_BPT7 (across the origin): Experimental evidence at protein level: Swiss-Prot protein existence level 1. Highly processive DNA-dependent RNA polymerase that catalyzes the transcription of class II and class III viral genes. Recognizes a specific promoter sequence and enters first into an 'abortive phase' where very short transcripts are synthesized and released before proceeding to the processive transcription of long RNA chains. Unwinds the double-stranded DNA to expose the coding strand for templating. Participates in the initiation of viral DNA replication presumably by making primers accessible to the DNA polymerase
>Addgene plasmid #214349 | pMR-A-3-Sasg | addgene full sequence | sequence record 429179 | Addgene NGS Result
GGTCCAAAGAGTTCGGCTTCCGTCAACAAGTGCTGGAAGATACCATTCAGCCAGCTATTGATTCCGGCAA
GGGTCTGATGTTCACTCAGCCGAATCAGGCTGCTGGATACATGGCTAAGCTGATTTGGGAATCTGTGAGC
GTGACGGTGGTAGCTGCGGTTGAAGCAATGAACTGGCTTAAGTCTGCTGCTAAGCTGCTGGCTGCTGAGG
TCAAAGATAAGAAGACTGGAGAGATTCTTCGCAAGCGTTGCGCTGTGCATTGGGTAACTCCTGATGGTTT
CCCTGTGTGGCAGGAATACAAGAAGCCTATTCAGACGCGCTTGAACCTGATGTTCCTCGGTCAGTTCCGC
TTACAGCCTACCATTAACACCAACAAAGATAGCGAGATTGATGCACACAAACAGGAGTCTGGTATCGCTC
CTAACTTTGTACACAGCCAAGACGGTAGCCACCTTCGTAAGACTGTAGTGTGGGCACACGAGAAGTACGG
TATCGAATCTTTTGCACTGATTCACGACTCCTTCGGTACCATTCCGGCTGACGCTGCGAACCTGTTCAAA
GCAGTGCGCGAAACTATGGTTGACACATATGAGTCTTGTGATGTACTGGCTGATTTCTACGACCAGTTCG
CTGACCAGTTGCACGAGTCTCAATTGGACAAAATGCCAGCACTTCCGGCTAAAGGTAACTTGAACCTCCG
TGACATCTTAGAGTCCGACTTCGCGTTCGCCTAATGGCACTCCTCAGCAAATATAATGACCCTCTTGATA
ACCCAAGAGGGCATTTTTTAATGCCCATGGCGTTTATTTGCCGACTACCTTGGTGATCTCGCCTTTCACG
TAGTGGACAAATTCTTCCAACTGATCTGCGCGCGAGGCCAAGCGATCTTCTTCTTGTCCAAGATAAGCCT
GTCTAGCTTCAAGTATGACGGGCTGATACTGGGCCGGCAGGCGCTCCATTGCCCAGTCGGCAGCGACATC
CTTCGGCGCGATTTTGCCGGTTACTGCGCTGTACCAAATGCGGGACAACGTAAGCACTACATTTCGCTCA
TCGCCAGCCCAGTCGGGCGGCGAGTTCCATAGCGTTAAGGTTTCATTTAGCGCCTCAAATAGATCCTGTT
CAGGAACCGGATCAAAGAGTTCCTCCGCCGCTGGACCTACCAAGGCAACGCTATGTTCTCTTGCTTTTGT
CAGCAAGATAGCCAGATCAATGTCGATCGTGGCTGGCTCGAAGATACCTGCAAGAATGTCATTGCGCTGC
CATTCTCCAAATTGCAGTTCGCGCTTAGCTGGATAACGCCACGGAATGATGTCGTCGTGCACAACAATGG
TGACTTCTACAGCGCGGAGAATCTCGCTCTCTCCAGGGGAAGCCGAAGTTTCCAAAAGGTCGTTGATCAA
AGCTCGCCGCGTTGTTTCATCAAGCCTTACGGTCACCGTAACCAGCAAATCAATATCACTGTGTGGCTTC
AGGCCGCCATCCACTGCGGAGCCGTACAAATGTACGGCCAGCAACGTCGGTTCGAGATGGCGCTCGATGA
CGCCAACTACCTCTGATAGTTGAGTCGATACTTCGGCGATCACCGCTTCCCTCATACTCTTCCTTTTTCA
ATATTATTGAAGCATTTATCAGGGTTATTGTCTCATGAGCGGATACATATTTGAATGAGGAAGAGGACAT
CCGGTGCGAAAAAACCCCGCCGAAGCGGGGTTTTTTGCGAAAAAAATCTCGCCAACAAGTTGACGAGATA
AACACGGCATTTTGCCTTGTTTTAGTAGATTCTGTTTCCAGAGTACTAAAACAAGATGTTTGAGTGATAA
CTTACTAGTATTATACCTAGGACTGAGCTAGCTGTCAAACTCTGCTAGCAAGTAAGGCCGACTAGCGAAA
AAACCCCGCCGAAGCGGGGTTTTTTGCGACATGCCCATGGCGTATTTAGAAAAATAGGCCAAATAGGGTT
TGAGATCCTTTTTTTCTGCGCGTAATCTGCTGCTTGCAAACAAAAAAACCACCGCTACCAGCGGTGGTTT
GTTTGCCGGATCAAGAGCTACCACCTCTTTTTCCGAAGGTAACTGGCTTCAGCAGAGCGCAGATACCAAA
TACTGTCCTTCTAGTGTAGCCGTAGTTAGGCCACCACTTCAAGAACTCTGTAGCACCGCCTACATACCTC
GCTCTGCTAATCCTGTTACCAGTGGCTGCTGCCAGTGGCGATAAGTCGTGTCTTACCGGGTTGGACTCAA
GACGATAGTTACCGGATAAGGCGCAGCGGTCGGGCTGAACGGGGGGTTCGTGCACACAGCCCAGCTTGGA
GCGAACGACCTACACCGAACTGAGATACCTACAGCGTGAGCTATGAGAAAGCGCCACGCTTCCCGAAGGG
AGAAAGGCGGACAGGTATCCGGTAAGCGGCAGGGTCGGAACAGGAGAGCGCACGAGGGAGCTTCCAGGGG
GAAACGCCTGGTATCTTTATAGTCCTGTCGGGTTTCGCCACCTCTGACTTGAGCGTCGATTTTTGTGATG
CTCGTCAGGGGGGCGGAGCCTATGGAAAAACGCCAGCAACGCGGCCTTTTTACGGTTCCTGGCCTTTTGC
TGGCCTTTTGCTCACATGTTCTTTCCTGCGTTATCCCCTGATTCTGTGGATAACCGTATTACCGCCTTTG
AGTGAGCTGATACCGCTCGCCGCAGCCGAACGACCGAGCGCAGCGAGTCAGTGAGCGAGGAAGCGGATGA
GCGCCTGATGCGGTATTTTCTCCTTACGCATCTGTGCGGTATTTCACACCGCATATGGTGCACTCTCAGT
ACAATCTGCTCTGATGCCGCATAGTTAAGCCAGTATACACTCCGCTATCGCTACGTGACTGGGTCATGGC
TGCGCCCCGACACCCGCCAACACCCGCTGACGCGCCCTGACGGGCTTGTCTGCTCCCGGCATCCGCTTAC
AGACAAGCTGTGACCGTCTCCGGGAGCTGCATGTGTCAGAGGTTTTCACCGTCATCACCGAAACGCGCGA
GGCAGCTGCGGTAAAGCTCATCAGCGTGGTCGTGAAGCGATTCACAGATGTCTGCCTGTTCATCCGCGTC
CAGCTCGTTGAGTTTCTCCAGAAGCGTTAATGTCTGGCTTCTGATAAAGCGGGCCATGTTAAGGGCGGTT
TTTTCCTGTTTGGTCACTGATGCCTCCGTGTAAGGGGGATTTCTGTTCATGGGGGTAATGATACCGATGA
AACGAGAGAGGATGCTCACGATACGGGTTACTGATGATGAACAAGAGGACATCCGGTCAAATAAAACGAA
AGGCTCAGTCGAAAGACTGGGCCTTTCGTTTTGCTGAGGAGACTTAGGGACTCTCACAGCTAACACCACG
TCGTCCCTATCTGCTGCCCTAGGTCTATGAGTGGTTGCTGGATAACTTTACGGGCATGCATAAGGCTCGT
ATAATATATTCAGGGAGACCACAACGGTTTCCCTCTACAAATAATTTTGTTTAACTTTTACTAGAGTGGG
ACCCTACCTGCAGGTGCAGTAAGGAGGAAAAAAAAATGAACACGATTAACATCGCTAAGAACGACTTCTC
TGACATCGAACTGGCTGCTATCCCGTTCAACACTCTGGCTGACCATTACGGTGAGCGTTTAGCTCGCGAA
CAGTTGGCCCTTGAGCATGAGTCTTACGAGATGGGTGAAGCACGCTTCCGCAAGATGTTTGAGTGATAAC
TTAAAGCTGGTGAGGTTGCGGATAACGCTGCCGCCAAGCCTCTCATCACTACCCTACTCCCTAAGATGAT
TGCACGCATCAACGACTGGTTTGAGGAAGTGAAAGCTAAGCGCGGCAAGCGCCCGACAGCCTTCCAGTTC
CTGCAAGAAATCAAGCCGGAAGCCGTAGCGTACATCACCATTAAGACCACTCTGGCTTGCCTAACCAGTG
CTGACAATACAACCGTTCAGGCTGTAGCAAGCGCAATCGGTCGGGCCATTGAGGACGAGGCTCGCTTCGG
TCGTATCCGTGACCTTAAAGCTAAGCACTTCAAGAAAAACGTTGAGGAACAACTCAACAAGCGCGTAGGG
CACGTCTACAAGAAAGCATTTATGCAAGTTGTCGAGGCTGACATGCTCTCTAAGGGTCTACTCGGTGGCG
AGGCGTGGTCTTCGTGGCATAAGGAAGACTCTATTCATGTAGGAGTACGCTGCATCGAGATGCTCATTGA
GTCAACCGGAATGGTTAGCTTACACCGCCAAAATGCTGGCGTAGTAGGTCAAGACTCTGAGACTATCGAA
CTCGCACCTGAATACGCTGAGGCTATCGCAACCCGTGCAGGTGCGCTGGCTGGCATCTCTCCGATGTTCC
AACCTTGCGTAGTTCCTCCTAAGCCGTGGACTGGCATTACTGGTGGTGGCTATTGGGCTAACGGTCGTCG
TCCTCTGGCGCTGGTGCGTACTCACAGTAAGAAAGCACTGATGCGCTACGAAGACGTTTACATGCCTGAG
GTGTACAAAGCGATTAACATTGCGCAAAACACCGCATGGAAAATCAACAAGAAAGTCCTAGCGGTCGCCA
ACGTAATCACCAAGTGGAAGCATTGTCCGGTCGAGGACATCCCTGCGATTGAGCGTGAAGAACTCCCGAT
GAAACCGGAAGACATCGACATGAATCCTGAGGCTCTCACCGCGTGGAAACGTGCTGCCGCTGCTGTGTAC
CGCAAGGACAAGGCTCGCAAGTCTCGCCGTATCAGCCTTGAGTTCATGCTTGAGCAAGCCAATAAGTTTG
CTAACCATAAGGCCATCTGGTTCCCTTACAACATGGACTGGCGCGGTCGTGTTTACGCTGTGTCAATGTT
CAACCCGCAAGGTAACGATATGACCAAAGGACTGCTTACGCTGGCGAAAGGTAAACCAATCGGTAAGGAA
GGTTACTACTGGCTGAAAATCCACGGTGCAAACTGTGCGGGTGTCGATAAGGTTCCGTTCCCTGAGCGCA
TCAAGTTCATTGAGGAAAACCACGAGAACATCATGGCTTGCGCTAAGTCTCCACTGGAGAACACTTGGTG
GGCTGAGCAAGATTCTCCGTTCTGCTTCCTTGCGTTCTGCTTTGAGTACGCTGGGGTACAGCACCACGGC
CTGAGCTATAACTGCTCCCTTCCGCTGGCGTTTGACGGGTCTTGCTCTGGCATCCAGCACTTCTCCGCGA
TGCTCCGAGATGAGGTAGGTGGTCGCGCGGTTAACTTGCTTCCTAGTGAAACCGTTCAGGACATCTACGG
GATTGTTGCTAAGAAAGTCAACGAGATTCTACAAGCAGACGCAATCAATGGGACCGATAACGAAGTAGTT
ACCGTGACCGATGAGAACACTGGTGAAATCTCTGAGAAAGTCAAGCTGGGCACTAAGGCACTGGCTGGTC
AATGGCTGGCTTACGGTGTTACTCGCAGTGTGACTAAGCGTTCAGTCATGACGCTGGCTTACG
